>Addgene plasmid #209867 | Perox-B | addgene full sequence | sequence record 415401 | Addgene NGS Result
ATATATGGAGTTCCGCGTTACATAACTTACGGTAAATGGCCCGCCTGGCTGACCGCCCAACGACCCCCGC
CCATTGACGTCAATAATGACGTATGTTCCCATAGTAACGCCAATAGGGACTTTCCATTGACGTCAATGGG
TGGAGTATTTACGGTAAACTGCCCACTTGGCAGTACATCAAGTGTATCATATGCCAAGTACGCCCCCTAT
TGACGTCAATGACGGTAAATGGCCCGCCTGGCATTATGCCCAGTACATGACCTTATGGGACTTTCCTACT
TGGCAGTACATCTACGTATTAGTCATCGCTATTACCATGGTGATGCGGTTTTGGCAGTACATCAATGGGC
GTGGATAGCGGTTTGACTCACGGGGATTTCCAAGTCTCCACCCCATTGACGTCAATGGGAGTTTGTTTTG
GCACCAAAATCAACGGGACTTTCCAAAATGTCGTAACAACTCCGCCCCATTGACGCAAATGGGCGGTAGG
CGTGTACGGTGGGAGGTCTATATAAGCAGAGCTGGTTTAGTGAACCGTCAGATCCGCTAGCGCTACCGGT
CGCCACCATGCTGAGGTCTGTATGGAATTTTCTGAAACGCCACAAAAAGAAATGCATCTTCCTGGGCACG
GTCCTTGGAGGAGTATATATTCTGGGGAAATATGGAGCCACCATCAAAGAGTTCATGCGCTTCAAGGTGC
GCATGGAGGGCTCCATGAACGGCCACGAGTTCGAGATCGAGGGCGAGGGCGAGGGCCGCCCCTACGAGGG
CACCCAGACCGCCAAGCTGAAGGTGACCAAGGGCGGCCCCCTGCCCTTTGCCTGGGACATCCTGTCCCCC
CAGATCATGTACGGCTCCAAAGCGTACGTGAGGCACCCCGCCGACATCCCCGATTACAAGAAGCTGCCCT
TCCCCGAGGGCTTCAAGTGGGAGCGCGTGATGAACTTCGAAGACGGCGGTCTGGTGACCGTTACCCAGGA
CTCCTCCCTGCAGGACGGCACGCTGATCTGCAAGGTGAAGATTCGCGGCACCAACTTCCCCCCCGACGGC
CCCGTAATGCAGAAGAAGACCATGGGCTGGGAGGCCTCCACCGAGATGCTGTACCCCAAGGACGGCGTGC
TGAAGGGCCATAGCTATCAGGCCCTGAAGCTGAAGGACGGCGGCCACTACCTGGTGGAGTTCGAGACCAT
CTACATGGCCAAGAAGCCCGTGCAACTGCCCGGCGATTACTGTGTGGACACCAAGCTGGACATCACCTCC
CACAACGAGGACTACACCATCGTGGAACAGTACGGGCGCTCCGAGGGCCGCCACCGTCTGGGCATGGACG
AGCGGTACAAGTGACTGCAGTCGACGGTACCGCGGGCCCGGGATCCACCGGATCTAGATAACTGATCATA
ATCAGCCATACCACATTTGTAGAGGTTTTACTTGCTTTAAAAAACCTCCCACACCTCCCCCTGAACCTGA
AACATAAAATGAATGCAATTGTTGTTGTTAACTTGTTTATTGCAGCTTATAATGGTTACAAATAAAGCAA
TAGCATCACAAATTTCACAAATAAAGCATTTTTTTCACTGCATTCTAGTTGTGGTTTGTCCAAACTCATC
AATGTATCTTAACGCGTAAATTGTAAGCGTTAATATTTTGTTAAAATTCGCGTTAAATTTTTGTTAAATC
AGCTCATTTTTTAACCAATAGGCCGAAATCGGCAAAATCCCTTATAAATCAAAAGAATAGACCGAGATAG
GGTTGAGTGTTGTTCCAGTTTGGAACAAGAGTCCACTATTAAAGAACGTGGACTCCAACGTCAAAGG
[49 nt withheld, positions 1818-1866]
T
[91 nt withheld, positions 1868-1958]
G
[124 nt withheld, positions 1960-2083]
CAGGTGGCACTTTTCGGGGAAATGTGCGCGGAACCCCTATTTGTTTATTTTTCTAAATACATTCAAATAT
GTATCCGCTCATGAGACAATAACCCTGATAAATGCTTCAATAATATTGAAAAAGGAAGAGTCCTGAGGCG
GAAAGAACCAGCTGTGGAATGTGTGTCAGTTAGGGTGTGGAAAGTCCCCAGGCTCCCCAGCAGGCAGAAG
TATGCAAAGCATGCATCTCAATTAGTCAGCAACCAGGTGTGGAAAGTCCCCAGGCTCCCCAGCAGGCAGA
AGTATGCAAAGCATGCATCTCAATTAGTCAGCAACCATAGTCCCGCCCCTAACTCCGCCCATCCCGCCCC
TAACTCCGCCCAGTTCCGCCCATTCTCCGCCCCATGGCTGACTAATTTTTTTTATTTATGCAGAGGCCGA
GGCCGCCTCGGCCTCTGAGCTATTCCAGAAGTAGTGAGGAGGCTTTTTTGGAGGCCTAGGCTTTTGCAAA
GATCGATCAAGAGACAGGATGAGGATCGTTTCGCATGATTGAACAAGATGGATTGCACGCAGGTTCTCCG
GCCGCTTGGGTGGAGAGGCTATTCGGCTATGACTGGGCACAACAGACAATCGGCTGCTCTGATGCCGCCG
TGTTCCGGCTGTCAGCGCAGGGGCGCCCGGTTCTTTTTGTCAAGACCGACCTGTCCGGTGCCCTGAATGA
ACTGCAAGACGAGGCAGCGCGGCTATCGTGGCTGGCCACGACGGGCGTTCCTTGCGCAGCTGTGCTCGAC
GTTGTCACTGAAGCGGGAAGGGACTGGCTGCTATTGGGCGAAGTGCCGGGGCAGGATCTCCTGTCATCTC
ACCTTGCTCCTGCCGAGAAAGTATCCATCATGGCTGATGCAATGCGGCGGCTGCATACGCTTGATCCGGC
TACCTGCCCATTCGACCACCAAGCGAAACATCGCATCGAGCGAGCACGTACTCGGATGGAAGCCGGTCTT
GTCGATCAGGATGATCTGGACGAAGAGCATCAGGGGCTCGCGCCAGCCGAACTGTTCGCCAGGCTCAAGG
CGAGCATGCCCGACGGCGAGGATCTCGTCGTGACCCATGGCGATGCCTGCTTGCCGAATATCATGGTGGA
AAATGGCCGCTTTTCTGGATTCATCGACTGTGGCCGGCTGGGTGTGGCGGACCGCTATCAGGACATAGCG
TTGGCTACCCGTGATATTGCTGAAGAGCTTGGCGGCGAATGGGCTGACCGCTTCCTCGTGCTTTACGGTA
TCGCCGCTCCCGATTCGCAGCGCATCGCCTTCTATCGCCTTCTTGACGAGTTCTTCTGAGCGGGACTCTG
GGGTTCGAAATGACCGACCAAGCGACGCCCAACCTGCCATCACGAGATTTCGATTCCACCGCCGCCTTCT
ATGAAAGGTTGGGCTTCGGAATCGTTTTCCGGGACGCCGGCTGGATGATCCTCCAGCGCGGGGATCTCAT
GCTGGAGTTCTTCGCCCACCCTAGGGGGAGGCTAACTGAAACACGGAAGGAGACAATACCGGAAGGAACC
CGCGCTATGACGGCAATAAAAAGACAGAATAAAACGCACGGTGTTGGGTCGTTTGTTCATAAACGCGGGG
TTCGGTCCCAGGGCTGGCACTCTGTCGATACCCCACCGAGACCCCATTGGGGCCAATACGCCCGCGTTTC
TTCCTTTTCCCCACCCCACCCCCCAAGTTCGGGTGAAGGCCCAGGGCTCGCAGCCAACGTCGGGGCGGCA
GGCCCTGCCATAGCCTCAGGTTACTCATATATACTTTAGATTGATTTAAAACTTCATTTTTAATTTAAAA
GGATCTAGGTGAAGATCCTTTTTGATAATCTCATGACCAAAATCCCTTAACGTGAGTTTTCGTTCCACTG
AGCGTCAGACCCCGTAGAAAAGATCAAAGGATCTTCTTGAGATCCTTTTTTTCTGCGCGTAATCTGCTGC
TTGCAAACAAAAAAACCACCGCTACCAGCGGTGGTTTGTTTGCCGGATCAAGAGCTACCAACTCTTTTTC
CGAAGGTAACTGGCTTCAGCAGAGCGCAGATACCAAATACTGTTCTTCTAGTGTAGCCGTAGTTAGGCCA
CCACTTCAAGAACTCTGTAGCACCGCCTACATACCTCGCTCTGCTAATCCTGTTACCAGTGGCTGCTGCC
AGTGGCGATAAGTCGTGTCTTACCGGGTTGGACTCAAGACGATAGTTACCGGATAAGGCGCAGCGGTCGG
GCTGAACGGGGGGTTCGTGCACACAGCCCAGCTTGGAGCGAACGACCTACACCGAACTGAGATACCTACA
GCGTGAGCTATGAGAAAGCGCCACGCTTCCCGAAGGGAGAAAGGCGGACAGGTATCCGGTAAGCGGCAGG
GTCGGAACAGGAGAGCGCACGAGGGAGCTTCCAGGGGGAAACGCCTGGTATCTTTATAGTCCTGTCGGGT
TTCGCCACCTCTGACTTGAGCGTCGATTTTTGTGATGCTCGTCAGGGGGGCGGAGCCTATGGAAAAACGC
CAGCAACGCGGCCTTTTTACGGTTCCTGGCCTTTTGCTGGCCTTTTGCTCACATGTTCTTTCCTGCGTTA
TCCCCTGATTCTGTGGATAACCGTATTACCGCCATGCATTAGTTATTAATAGTAATCAATTACGGGGTCA
TTAGTTCATAGCCC
Features (pLannotate 1.2.2; 16 found; start..end, strand, type, name):
     16..319     +  enhancer       CMV enhancer: human cytomegalovirus immediate early enhancer
    320..523     +  promoter       CMV promoter: human cytomegalovirus (CMV) immediate early promoter
    568..666     +  CDS            PEX3 (fragment): PEX3_HUMAN - Experimental evidence at protein level: Swiss-Prot protein existence level 1. Involved in peroxisome biosynthesis and integrity. Assembles membrane vesicles before the matrix proteins are translocated. As a docking factor for PEX19, is necessary for the import of peroxisomal membrane proteins in the peroxisomes. From Homo sapiens (Human).
    673..1341    +  CDS            dTomato: dTomato is a basic (constitutively fluorescent) orange fluorescent protein published in 2004, derived from Discosoma sp.. It is reported to be a somewhat slowly-maturing dimer with low acid sensitivity.
   1345..1376    +  misc_feature   MCS (fragment): multiple cloning site
   1393..1477    +  CDS            large T antigen (fragment): large T antigen from SV40 (simian virus 40)
   1500..1621    +  polyA_signal   SV40 poly(A) signal: SV40 polyadenylation signal
   1655..2083    -  rep_origin     f1 ori (sequence partly withheld): f1 bacteriophage origin of replication; arrow indicates direction of (+) strand synthesis
   2110..2214    +  promoter       AmpR promoter: bla
   2216..2573    +  promoter       SV40 promoter: SV40 enhancer and early promoter
   2608..3402    +  CDS            NeoR/KanR: aminoglycoside phosphotransferase from Tn5; aph(3')-II (or nptII); confers resistance to neomycin, kanamycin, and G418 (Geneticin®)
   3423..3575    +  CDS            ble (fragment): BLE_KLEPN - Experimental evidence at protein level: Swiss-Prot protein existence level 1. Binding protein with a strong affinity to the bleomycin family of antibiotics. Binds to CL990; an antimitotic-antibiotic compound. From Klebsiella pneumoniae.
   3634..3681    +  polyA_signal   HSV TK poly(A) signal: herpes simplex virus thymidine kinase polyadenylation signal (Cole and Stacy, 1985)
   3772..3788    -  polyA_signal   bGH poly(A) signal (fragment): bovine growth hormone polyadenylation signal
   4010..4598    +  rep_origin     ori: high-copy-number ColE1/pMB1/pBR322/pUC origin of replication
   4713..4757    +  enhancer       CMV enhancer (fragment): human cytomegalovirus immediate early enhancer
