[The description below was written by a language model from this plasmid's Addgene catalogue record and pLannotate feature annotations shown in this document.]
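Description:
Perox-B is a mammalian expression plasmid built on the mEmerald-C1 backbone, in which the original mEmerald coding sequence was replaced by ddGFP B, the "B" partner of a dimerization-dependent green fluorescent protein pair. The synthetic ddGFP B insert is fused at its N terminus to a short targeting domain from human PEX3, a peroxisomal membrane protein, so the fusion is anchored at the peroxisome. Expression is driven by the human cytomegalovirus immediate early enhancer and promoter and terminated by an SV40 polyadenylation signal, with a remnant of the multiple cloning site lying downstream of the open reading frame. The automated feature table labels the fluorescent protein coding region as dTomato. This most likely reflects the Discosoma-derived ancestry of the dimerization-dependent fluorescent proteins, not a different insert, and the catalogue entry identifies it as ddGFP B.

The plasmid replicates in E. coli from a high-copy ColE1/pUC-type origin and also carries an f1 phage origin. A single NeoR/KanR (Tn5 aminoglycoside phosphotransferase) gene sits behind tandem bacterial (bla) and SV40 early promoters and is followed by an HSV TK polyadenylation signal. It therefore gives kanamycin selection in bacteria and can support G418 selection in mammalian cells.

Perox-B belongs to a toolkit for visualizing membrane contact sites. In dimerization-dependent systems the B component is essentially non-fluorescent on its own and signal appears only when it pairs with a complementary "A" partner. Co-expressing Perox-B with an A partner targeted to another organelle therefore reports where peroxisomes come into close apposition with that organelle and allows the dynamics of those contacts to be followed in live cells.
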