Addgene plasmid #209867: Perox-B
Depositing lab: Sarah Cohen. Publication: Contact-FP: A Dimerization-Dependent Fluorescent Protein Toolkit for Visualizing Membrane Contact Site Dynamics. Miner GE, Smith SY, Showalter WK, So CM, Ragusa JV, Powers AE, Zanellati MC, Hsu CH, Marchan MF, Cohen S. Contact (Thousand Oaks). 2024 Feb 4;7:25152564241228911. doi: 10.1177/25152564241228911. eCollection 2024 Jan-Dec. PubMed 38327561.
Backbone
  Vector backbone: mEmerald-C1
  Vector type: Mammalian Expression
Growth in bacteria
  Bacterial resistance: Kanamycin, 50 μg/mL
  Growth temperature: 37°C
  Growth strain: DH5alpha
  Copy number: High Copy
Gene/Insert
  Gene/Insert name: ddGFP B
  Species: Synthetic
  Promoter: CMV
  Tag / fusion protein: Targeting domain of PEX3 MLRSVWNFLKRHKKKCIFLGTVLGGVYILGKYG (N terminal on insert)
  Cloning method: Gibson Cloning
Terms and licenses: Academic/Nonprofit Terms; Industry Terms: Not Available to Industry
Depositor comments: mEmerald was replaced with ddGFP B
How to cite: Perox-B was a gift from Sarah Cohen (Addgene plasmid # 209867 ; http://n2t.net/addgene:209867 ; RRID:Addgene_209867)
