>Addgene plasmid #209867 | Perox-B | depositor partial sequence | sequence record 409270 | ddGFP B gene
GCCACCATCAAAGAGTTCATGCGCTTCAAGGTGCGCATGGAGGGCTCCATGAACGGCCACGAGTTCGAGA
TCGAGGGCGAGGGCGAGGGCCGCCCCTACGAGGGCACCCAGACCGCCAAGCTGAAGGTGACCAAGGGCGG
CCCCCTGCCCTTTGCCTGGGACATCCTGTCCCCCCAGATCATGTACGGCTCCAAAGCGTACGTGAGGCAC
CCCGCCGACATCCCCGATTACAAGAAGCTGCCCTTCCCCGAGGGCTTCAAGTGGGAGCGCGTGATGAACT
TCGAAGACGGCGGTCTGGTGACCGTTACCCAGGACTCCTCCCTGCAGGACGGCACGCTGATCTGCAAGGT
GAAGATTCGCGGCACCAACTTCCCCCCCGACGGCCCCGTAATGCAGAAGAAGACCATGGGCTGGGAGGCC
TCCACCGAGATGCTGTACCCCAAGGACGGCGTGCTGAAGGGCCATAGCTATCAGGCCCTGAAGCTGAAGG
ACGGCGGCCACTACCTGGTGGAGTTCGAGACCATCTACATGGCCAAGAAGCCCGTGCAACTGCCCGGCGA
TTACTGTGTGGACACCAAGCTGGACATCACCTCCCACAACGAGGACTACACCATCGTGGAACAGTACGGG
CGCTCCGAGGGCCGCCACCGTCTGGGCATGGACGAGCGGTACAAG
