>Addgene plasmid #209867 | Perox-B | depositor partial sequence | sequence record 409271 | PEX3 targeting domain
ATGCTGAGGTCTGTATGGAATTTTCTGAAACGCCACAAAAAGAAATGCATCTTCCTGGGCACGGTCCTTG
GAGGAGTATATATTCTGGGGAAATATGGA
